>Addgene plasmid #144151 | TFORF2703 | addgene full sequence | sequence record 391504 | Addgene NGS Result
TTAATGTAGTCTTATGCAATACTCTTGTAGTCTTGCAACATGGTAACGATGAGTTAGCAACATGCCTTAC
AAGGAGAGAAAAAGCACCGTGCATGCCGATTGGTGGAAGTAAGGTGGTACGATCGTGCCTTATTAGGAAG
GCAACAGACGGGTCTGACATGGATTGGACGAACCACTGAATTGCCGCATTGCAGAGATATTGTATTTAAG
TGCCTAGCTCGATACATAAACGGGTCTCTCTGGTTAGACCAGATCTGAGCCTGGGAGCTCTCTGGCTAAC
TAGGGAACCCACTGCTTAAGCCTCAATAAAGCTTGCCTTGAGTGCTTCAAGTAGTGTGTGCCCGTCTGTT
GTGTGACTCTGGTAACTAGAGATCCCTCAGACCCTTTTAGTCAGTGTGGAAAATCTCTAGCAGTGGCGCC
CGAACAGGGACTTGAAAGCGAAAGGGAAACCAGAGGAGCTCTCTCGACGCAGGACTCGGCTTGCTGAAGC
GCGCACGGCAAGAGGCGAGGGGCGGCGACTGGTGAGTACGCCAAAAATTTTGACTAGCGGAGGCTAGAAG
GAGAGAGATGGGTGCGAGAGCGTCAGTATTAAGCGGGGGAGAATTAGATCGCGATGGGAAAAAATTCGGT
TAAGGCCAGGGGGAAAGAAAAAATATAAATTAAAACATATAGTATGGGCAAGCAGGGAGCTAGAACGATT
CGCAGTTAATCCTGGCCTGTTAGAAACATCAGAAGGCTGTAGACAAATACTGGGACAGCTACAACCATCC
CTTCAGACAGGATCAGAAGAACTTAGATCATTATATAATACAGTAGCAACCCTCTATTGTGTGCATCAAA
GGATAGAGATAAAAGACACCAAGGAAGCTTTAGACAAGATAGAGGAAGAGCAAAACAAAAGTAAGACCAC
CGCACAGCAAGCGGCCGCTGATCTTCAGACCTGGAGGAGGAGATATGAGGGACAATTGGAGAAGTGAATT
ATATAAATATAAAGTAGTAAAAATTGAACCATTAGGAGTAGCACCCACCAAGGCAAAGAGAAGAGTGGTG
CAGAGAGAAAAAAGAGCAGTGGGAATAGGAGCTTTGTTCCTTGGGTTCTTGGGAGCAGCAGGAAGCACTA
TGGGCGCAGCGTCAATGACGCTGACGGTACAGGCCAGACAATTATTGTCTGGTATAGTGCAGCAGCAGAA
CAATTTGCTGAGGGCTATTGAGGCGCAACAGCATCTGTTGCAACTCACAGTCTGGGGCATCAAGCAGCTC
CAGGCAAGAATCCTGGCTGTGGAAAGATACCTAAAGGATCAACAGCTCCTGGGGATTTGGGGTTGCTCTG
GAAAACTCATTTGCACCACTGCTGTGCCTTGGAATGCTAGTTGGAGTAATAAATCTCTGGAACAGATTTG
GAATCACACGACCTGGATGGAGTGGGACAGAGAAATTAACAATTACACAAGCTTAATACACTCCTTAATT
GAAGAATCGCAAAACCAGCAAGAAAAGAATGAACAAGAATTATTGGAATTAGATAAATGGGCAAGTTTGT
GGAATTGGTTTAACATAACAAATTGGCTGTGGTATATAAAATTATTCATAATGATAGTAGGAGGCTTGGT
AGGTTTAAGAATAGTTTTTGCTGTACTTTCTATAGTGAATAGAGTTAGGCAGGGATATTCACCATTATCG
TTTCAGACCCACCTCCCAACCCCGAGGGGACCCATGCATTGCATCTCAATTAGTCAGCAACCAGGTGTGG
AAAGTCCCCAGGCTCCCCAGCAGGCAGAAGTATGCAAAGCATGCGTCTCAATTAGTCAGCAACCATAGTC
CCGCCCCTAACTCCGCCCATCCCGCCCCTAACTCCGCCCAGTTCCGCCCATTCTCCGCCCCATGGCTGAC
TAATTTTTTTTATTTATGCAGAGGCCGAGGCCGCCTCGGCCTCTGAGCTATTCCAGAAGTAGTGAGGAGG
CTTTTTTGGAGGCCTAGGCTTTTGCAAAAAGCTTTCTAGAGGTACCACCGGAGCTTACCATGACCGAGTA
CAAGCCCACGGTGCGCCTCGCCACCCGCGACGACGTCCCCAGGGCCGTACGCACCCTCGCCGCCGCGTTC
GCCGACTACCCCGCCACGCGCCACACCGTCGATCCGGACCGCCACATCGAGCGGGTCACCGAGCTGCAAG
AACTCTTCCTCACGCGCGTCGGGCTCGACATCGGCAAGGTGTGGGTCGCGGACGACGGCGCCGCCGTGGC
GGTCTGGACCACGCCGGAGAGCGTCGAAGCGGGGGCGGTGTTCGCCGAGATCGGCCCGCGCATGGCCGAG
TTGAGCGGTTCCCGGCTGGCCGCGCAGCAACAGATGGAAGGCCTCCTGGCGCCGCACCGGCCCAAGGAGC
CCGCGTGGTTCCTGGCCACCGTCGGCGTCTCGCCCGACCACCAGGGCAAGGGTCTGGGCAGCGCCGTCGT
GCTCCCCGGAGTGGAGGCGGCCGAGCGCGCCGGGGTGCCCGCCTTCCTGGAGACCTCCGCGCCCCGCAAC
CTCCCCTTCTACGAGCGGCTCGGCTTCACCGTCACCGCCGACGTCGAGGTGCCCGAAGGACCGCGCACCT
GGTGCATGACCCGCAAGCCCGGTGCCAGTTAACGAATTCTAGATCTTGAGACAAATGGCAGTATTCATCC
ACAATTTTAAAAGAAAAGGGGGGATTGGGGGGTACAGTGCAGGGGAAAGAATAGTAGACATAATAGCAAC
AGACATACAAACTAAAGAATTACAAAAACAAATTACAAAAATTCAAAATTTTCGGGTTTATTACAGGGAC
AGCAGAGATCCACTTTGGCGCCGGCTCGAGGCCTGCAGGTGCAAAGATGGATAAAGTTTTAAACAGAGAG
GAATCTTTGCAGCTAATGGACCTTCTAGGTCTTGAAAGGAGTGGGAATTGGCTCCGGTGCCCGTCAGTGG
GCAGAGCGCACATCGCCCACAGTCCCCGAGAAGTTGGGGGGAGGGGTCGGCAATTGAACCGGTGCCTAGA
GAAGGTGGCGCGGGGTAAACTGGGAAAGTGATGTCGTGTACTGGCTCCGCCTTTTTCCCGAGGGTGGGGG
AGAACCGTATATAAGTGCAGTAGTCGCCGTGAACGTTCTTTTTCGCAACGGGTTTGCCGCCAGAACACAG
GTAAGTGCCGTGTGTGGTTCCCGCGGGCCTGGCCTCTTTACGGGTTATGGCCCTTGCGTGCCTTGAATTA
CTTCCACCTGGCTGCAGTACGTGATTCTTGATCCCGAGCTTCGGGTTGGAAGTGGGTGGGAGAGTTCGAG
GCCTTGCGCTTAAGGAGCCCCTTCGCCTCGTGCTTGAGTTGAGGCCTGGCCTGGGCGCTGGGGCCGCCGC
GTGCGAATCTGGTGGCACCTTCGCGCCTGTCTCGCTGCTTTCGATAAGTCTCTAGCCATTTAAAATTTTT
GATGACCTGCTGCGACGCTTTTTTTCTGGCAAGATAGTCTTGTAAATGCGGGCCAAGATCTGCACACTGG
TATTTCGGTTTTTGGGGCCGCGGGCGGCGACGGGGCCCGTGCGTCCCAGCGCACATGTTCGGCGAGGCGG
GGCCTGCGAGCGCGGCCACCGAGAATCGGACGGGGGTAGTCTCAAGCTGGCCGGCCTGCTCTGGTGCCTG
GCCTCGCGCCGCCGTGTATCGCCCCGCCCTGGGCGGCAAGGCTGGCCCGGTCGGCACCAGTTGCGTGAGC
GGAAAGATGGCCGCTTCCCGGCCCTGCTGCAGGGAGCTCAAAATGGAGGACGCGGCGCTCGGGAGAGCGG
GCGGGTGAGTCACCCACACAAAGGAAAAGGGCCTTTCCGTCCTCAGCCGTCGCTTCATGTGACTCCACGG
AGTACCGGGCGCCGTCCAGGCACCTCGATTAGTTCTCGAGCTTTTGGAGTACGTCGTCTTTAGGTTGGGG
GGAGGGGTTTTATGCGATGGAGTTTCCCCACACTGAGTGGGTGGAGACTGAAGTTAGGCCAGCTTGGCAC
TTGATGTAATTCTCCTTGGAATTTGCCCTTTTTGAGTTTGGATCTTGGTTCATTCTCAAGCCTCAGACAG
TGGTTCAAAGTTTTTTTCTTCCATTTCAGGTGTCGTGAGGCTAGCACCGCCACCATGTCCAGCCAGGTGG
TGGGCATTGAGCCTCTCTACATCAAGGCAGAGCCGGCCAGCCCTGACAGTCCAAAGGGTTCCTCGGAGAC
AGAGACCGAGCCTCCTGTGGCCCTGGCCCCTGGTCCAGCTCCCACTCGCTGCCTCCCAGGCCACAAGGAA
GAGGAGGATGGGGAGGGGGCTGGGCCTGGCGAGCAGGGCGGTGGGAAGCTGGTGCTCAGCTCCCTGCCCA
AGCGCCTCTGCCTGGTCTGTGGGGACGTGGCCTCCGGCTACCACTATGGTGTGGCATCCTGTGAGGCCTG
CAAAGCCTTCTTCAAGAGGACCATCCAGGGGAGCATCGAGTACAGCTGTCCGGCCTCCAACGAGTGTGAG
ATCACCAAGCGGAGACGCAAGGCCTGCCAGGCCTGCCGCTTCACCAAGTGCCTGCGGGTGGGCATGCTCA
AGGAGGGAGTGCGCCTGGACCGCGTCCGGGGTGGGCGGCAGAAGTACAAGCGGCGGCCGGAGGTGGACCC
ACTGCCCTTCCCGGGCCCCTTCCCTGCTGGGCCCCTGGCAGTCGCTGGAGGCCCCCGGAAGACAGCAGCC
CCAGTGAATGCACTGGTGTCTCATCTGCTGGTGGTTGAGCCTGAGAAGCTCTATGCCATGCCTGACCCCG
CAGGCCCTGATGGGCACCTCCCAGCCGTGGCTACCCTCTGTGACCTCTTTGACCGAGAGATTGTGGTCAC
CATCAGCTGGGCCAAGAGCATCCCAGGCTTCTCATCGCTGTCGCTGTCTGACCAGATGTCAGTACTGCAG
AGCGTGTGGATGGAGGTGCTGGTGCTGGGTGTGGCCCAGCGCTCACTGCCACTGCAGGATGAGCTGGCCT
TCGCTGAGGACTTAGTCCTGGATGAAGAGGGGGCACGGGCAGCTGGCCTGGGGGAACTGGGGGCTGCCCT
GCTGCAACTAGTGCGGCGGCTGCAGGCCCTGCGGCTGGAGCGAGAGGAGTATGTTCTACTAAAGGCCTTG
GCCCTTGCCAATTCAGACTCTGTGCACATCGAAGATGCCGAGGCTGTGGAGCAGCTGCGAGAAGCTCTGC
ACGAGGCCCTGCTGGAGTATGAAGCCGGCCGGGCTGGCCCCGGAGGGGGTGCTGAGCGGCGGCGGGCGGG
CAGGCTGCTGCTCACGCTACCGCTCCTCCGCCAGACAGCGGGCAAAGTGCTGGCCCATTTCTATGGGGTG
AAGCTGGAGGGCAAGGTGCCCATGCACAAGCTGTTCTTGGAGATGCTCGAGGCCATGATGGACTAGTAAT
GAACTAGTCCGTAACTTGAAAGTATTTCGATTTCTTGGCTTTATATATCTTGTGGAAAGGACGATCTCAT
CGAATTACCACAGAATAGACGCGTTAAGTCGACAATCAACCTCTGGATTACAAAATTTGTGAAAGATTGA
CTGGTATTCTTAACTATGTTGCTCCTTTTACGCTATGTGGATACGCTGCTTTAATGCCTTTGTATCATGC
TATTGCTTCCCGTATGGCTTTCATTTTCTCCTCCTTGTATAAATCCTGGTTGCTGTCTCTTTATGAGGAG
TTGTGGCCCGTTGTCAGGCAACGTGGCGTGGTGTGCACTGTGTTTGCTGACGCAACCCCCACTGGTTGGG
GCATTGCCACCACCTGTCAGCTCCTTTCCGGGACTTTCGCTTTCCCCCTCCCTATTGCCACGGCGGAACT
CATCGCCGCCTGCCTTGCCCGCTGCTGGACAGGGGCTCGGCTGTTGGGCACTGACAATTCCGTGGTGTTG
TCGGGGAAATCATCGTCCTTTCCTTGGCTGCTCGCCTGTGTTGCCACCTGGATTCTGCGCGGGACGTCCT
TCTGCTACGTCCCTTCGGCCCTCAATCCAGCGGACCTTCCTTCCCGCGGCCTGCTGCCGGCTCTGCGGCC
TCTTCCGCGTCTTCGCCTTCGCCCTCAGACGAGTCGGATCTCCCTTTGGGCCGCCTCCCCGCGTCGACTT
TAAGACCAATGACTTACAAGGCAGCTGTAGATCTTAGCCACTTTTTAAAAGAAAAGGGGGGACTGGAAGG
GCTAATTCACTCCCAACGAAGACAAGATCTGCTTTTTGCTTGTACTGGGTCTCTCTGGTTAGACCAGATC
TGAGCCTGGGAGCTCTCTGGCTAACTAGGGAACCCACTGCTTAAGCCTCAATAAAGCTTGCCTTGAGTGC
TTCAAGTAGTGTGTGCCCGTCTGTTGTGTGACTCTGGTAACTAGAGATCCCTCAGACCCTTTTAGTCAGT
GTGGAAAATCTCTAGCAGTACGTATAGTAGTTCATGTCATCTTATTATTCAGTATTTATAACTTGCAAAG
AAATGAATATCAGAGAGTGAGAGGAACTTGTTTATTGCAGCTTATAATGGTTACAAATAAAGCAATAGCA
TCACAAATTTCACAAATAAAGCATTTTTTTCACTGCATTCTAGTTGTGGTTTGTCCAAACTCATCAATGT
ATCTTATCATGTCTGGCTCTAGCTATCCCGCCCCTAACTCCGCCCATCCCGCCCCTAACTCCGCCCAGTT
CCGCCCATTCTCCGCCCCATGGCTGACTAATTTTTTTTATTTATGCAGAGGCCGAGGCCGCCTCGGCCTC
TGAGCTATTCCAGAAGTAGTGAGGAGGCTTTTTTGGAGGCCTAGGGACGTACCCAATTCGCCCTATAGTG
AGTCGTATTACGCGCGCTCACTGGCCGTCGTTTTACAACGTCGTGACTGGGAAAACCCTGGCGTTACCCA
ACTTAATCGCCTTGCAGCACATCCCCCTTTCGCCAGCTGGCGTAATAGCGAAGAGGCCCGCACCGATCGC
CCTTCCCAACAGTTGCGCAGCCTGAATGGCGAATGGG
[124 nt withheld, positions 6968-7091]
C
[91 nt withheld, positions 7093-7183]
A
[49 nt withheld, positions 7185-7233]
CCTTTGACGTTGGAGTCCACGTTCTTT
[37 nt withheld, positions 7261-7297]
ACCCTATCTCGGTCTATTCTTTTGATTTATAAGGGATTTTGCCGATTTCGGCCTATTGGTTAAAAAATGA
GCTGATTTAACAAAAATTTAACGCGAATTTTAACAAAATATTAACGCTTACAATTTAGGTGGCACTTTTC
GGGGAAATGTGCGCGGAACCCCTATTTGTTTATTTTTCTAAATACATTCAAATATGTATCCGCTCATGAG
ACAATAACCCTGATAAATGCTTCAATAATATTGAAAAAGGAAGAGTATGAGTATTCAACATTTCCGTGTC
GCCCTTATTCCCTTTTTTGCGGCATTTTGCCTTCCTGTTTTTGCTCACCCAGAAACGCTGGTGAAAGTAA
AAGATGCTGAAGATCAGTTGGGTGCACGAGTGGGTTACATCGAACTGGATCTCAACAGCGGTAAGATCCT
TGAGAGTTTTCGCCCCGAAGAACGTTTTCCAATGATGAGCACTTTTAAAGTTCTGCTATGTGGCGCGGTA
TTATCCCGTATTGACGCCGGGCAAGAGCAACTCGGTCGCCGCATACACTATTCTCAGAATGACTTGGTTG
AGTACTCACCAGTCACAGAAAAGCATCTTACGGATGGCATGACAGTAAGAGAATTATGCAGTGCTGCCAT
AACCATGAGTGATAACACTGCGGCCAACTTACTTCTGACAACGATCGGAGGACCGAAGGAGCTAACCGCT
TTTTTGCACAACATGGGGGATCATGTAACTCGCCTTGATCGTTGGGAACCGGAGCTGAATGAAGCCATAC
CAAACGACGAGCGTGACACCACGATGCCTGTAGCAATGGCAACAACGTTGCGCAAACTATTAACTGGCGA
ACTACTTACTCTAGCTTCCCGGCAACAATTAATAGACTGGATGGAGGCGGATAAAGTTGCAGGACCACTT
CTGCGCTCGGCCCTTCCGGCTGGCTGGTTTATTGCTGATAAATCTGGAGCCGGTGAGCGTGGGTCTCGCG
GTATCATTGCAGCACTGGGGCCAGATGGTAAGCCCTCCCGTATCGTAGTTATCTACACGACGGGGAGTCA
GGCAACTATGGATGAACGAAATAGACAGATCGCTGAGATAGGTGCCTCACTGATTAAGCATTGGTAACTG
TCAGACCAAGTTTACTCATATATACTTTAGATTGATTTAAAACTTCATTTTTAATTTAAAAGGATCTAGG
TGAAGATCCTTTTTGATAATCTCATGACCAAAATCCCTTAACGTGAGTTTTCGTTCCACTGAGCGTCAGA
CCCCGTAGAAAAGATCAAAGGATCTTCTTGAGATCCTTTTTTTCTGCGCGTAATCTGCTGCTTGCAAACA
AAAAAACCACCGCTACCAGCGGTGGTTTGTTTGCCGGATCAAGAGCTACCAACTCTTTTTCCGAAGGTAA
CTGGCTTCAGCAGAGCGCAGATACCAAATACTGTTCTTCTAGTGTAGCCGTAGTTAGGCCACCACTTCAA
GAACTCTGTAGCACCGCCTACATACCTCGCTCTGCTAATCCTGTTACCAGTGGCTGCTGCCAGTGGCGAT
AAGTCGTGTCTTACCGGGTTGGACTCAAGACGATAGTTACCGGATAAGGCGCAGCGGTCGGGCTGAACGG
GGGGTTCGTGCACACAGCCCAGCTTGGAGCGAACGACCTACACCGAACTGAGATACCTACAGCGTGAGCT
ATGAGAAAGCGCCACGCTTCCCGAAGGGAGAAAGGCGGACAGGTATCCGGTAAGCGGCAGGGTCGGAACA
GGAGAGCGCACGAGGGAGCTTCCAGGGGGAAACGCCTGGTATCTTTATAGTCCTGTCGGGTTTCGCCACC
TCTGACTTGAGCGTCGATTTTTGTGATGCTCGTCAGGGGGGCGGAGCCTATGGAAAAACGCCAGCAACGC
GGCCTTTTTACGGTTCCTGGCCTTTTGCTGGCCTTTTGCTCACATGTTCTTTCCTGCGTTATCCCCTGAT
TCTGTGGATAACCGTATTACCGCCTTTGAGTGAGCTGATACCGCTCGCCGCAGCCGAACGACCGAGCGCA
GCGAGTCAGTGAGCGAGGAAGCGGAAGAGCGCCCAATACGCAAACCGCCTCTCCCCGCGCGTTGGCCGAT
TCATTAATGCAGCTGGCACGACAGGTTTCCCGACTGGAAAGCGGGCAGTGAGCGCAACGCAATTAATGTG
AGTTAGCTCACTCATTAGGCACCCCAGGCTTTACACTTTATGCTTCCGGCTCGTATGTTGTGTGGAATTG
TGAGCGGATAACAATTTCACACAGGAAACAGCTATGACCATGATTACGCCAAGCGCGCAATTAACCCTCA
CTAAAGGGAACAAAAGCTGGAGCTGCAAGC
Features (pLannotate 1.2.2; 31 found; start..end, strand, type, name):
      5..231     +  promoter       RSV promoter: Rous sarcoma virus enhancer/promoter
    232..412     +  LTR            5' LTR (truncated): truncated 5' long terminal repeat (LTR) from HIV-1
    459..584     +  misc_feature   HIV-1 Ψ: packaging signal of human immunodeficiency virus type 1
    568..931     +  CDS            HIV-1 gag (fragment): gag protein from human immunodeficiency virus 1; gag
   1077..1310    +  misc_feature   RRE: The Rev response element (RRE) of HIV-1 allows for Rev-dependent mRNA export from the nucleus to the cytoplasm.
   1687..1713    +  CDS            Rev (fragment): human immunodeficiency virus 1 (HIV-1) Rev protein; rev; enhances nuclear export of unspliced and incompletely spliced viral mRNAs
   1720..1743    +  promoter       SV40 promoter (fragment): SV40 early promoter
   1744..1815    +  promoter       SV40 promoter (fragment): SV40 enhancer and early promoter
   1839..1974    +  rep_origin     SV40 ori: SV40 origin of replication
   2020..2616    +  CDS            PuroR (fragment): puromycin N-acetyltransferase; pac from Streptomyces; confers resistance to puromycin
   2665..2782    +  misc_feature   cPPT/CTS: central polypurine tract and central termination sequence of HIV-1
   2847..2913    +  CDS            small t antigen (fragment): SV40 (simian virus 40) small t antigen
   2920..4098    +  promoter       EF-1α promoter: strong constitutive promoter for human elongation factor EF-1α
   4115..5383    +  CDS            ESRRA: ERR1_HUMAN - Also known as ERR1, ESRL1, NR3B1. Experimental evidence at protein level: Swiss-Prot protein existence level 1. Binds to an ERR-alpha response element (ERRE) containing a single consensus half-site, 5'-TNAAGGTCA-3'. Can bind to the medium- chain acyl coenzyme A dehydrogenase (MCAD) response element NRRE-1 and may act as an important regulator of MCAD promoter. Binds to the C1 region of the lactoferrin gene promoter. Requires dimerization and the coactivator, PGC-1A, for full activity. The ERRalpha/PGC1alpha complex is a regulator of energy metabolism. Induces the expression of PER
   5399..5452    +  promoter       U6 promoter (fragment): RNA polymerase III promoter for human U6 snRNA
   5494..6082    +  misc_feature   WPRE: woodchuck hepatitis virus posttranscriptional regulatory element
   6133..6152    +  misc_feature   cPPT/CTS (fragment): central polypurine tract and central termination sequence of HIV-1
   6154..6387    +  LTR            3' LTR (ΔU3): self-inactivating 3' long terminal repeat (LTR) from HIV-1
   6465..6586    +  polyA_signal   SV40 poly(A) signal: SV40 polyadenylation signal
   6626..6761    +  rep_origin     SV40 ori: SV40 origin of replication
   6782..6800    -  promoter       T7 promoter: promoter for bacteriophage T7 RNA polymerase
   6808..6963    +  CDS            lacZα (fragment): LacZα fragment of β-galactosidase; lacZ fragment
   6968..7396    +  rep_origin     f1 ori (sequence partly withheld): f1 bacteriophage origin of replication; arrow indicates direction of (+) strand synthesis
   7449..7553    +  promoter       AmpR promoter: bla
   7554..8414    +  CDS            AmpR: β-lactamase; bla; confers resistance to ampicillin, carbenicillin, and related antibiotics
   8585..9173    +  rep_origin     ori: high-copy-number ColE1/pMB1/pBR322/pUC origin of replication
   9356..9448    +  CDS            lacI (fragment): lac repressor; lacI; The lac repressor binds to the lac operator to inhibit transcription in E. coli. This inhibition can be relieved by adding lactose or isopropyl-β-D-thiogalactopyranoside (IPTG).
   9461..9482    +  protein_bind   CAP binding site: CAP binding activates transcription in the presence of cAMP. E. coli catabolite activator protein
   9497..9527    +  promoter       lac promoter: promoter for the E. coli lac operon
   9535..9551    +  protein_bind   lac operator: The lac repressor binds to the lac operator to inhibit transcription in E. coli. This inhibition can be relieved by adding lactose or isopropyl-β-D-thiogalactopyranoside (IPTG). lac repressor encoded by lacI
   9596..9614    +  promoter       T3 promoter: promoter for bacteriophage T3 RNA polymerase
