[The description below was written by a language model from this plasmid's Addgene catalogue record and pLannotate feature annotations shown in this document.]
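Description:
TFORF2703 is a lentiviral mammalian expression plasmid built on the pLX_TRC317 backbone, carrying the human ESRRA open reading frame (estrogen-related receptor alpha, also called ERR1 or NR3B1), an orphan nuclear receptor that works with the coactivator PGC-1α to regulate energy metabolism genes. It belongs to a barcoded transcription factor ORF collection in which each synthesized ORF is paired with a unique 24-bp barcode, so that the transcription factor carried by a given cell can be identified by sequencing in pooled overexpression screens. The barcode is not annotated in the feature table. In bacteria the plasmid is maintained by a high-copy ColE1/pUC-type origin and selected with ampicillin through the bla gene; an f1 origin and remnants of lac and phage promoter sequences come from the cloning backbone. The depositor notes that the plasmid can recombine, which is common for LTR-containing vectors.

The viral portion has a third-generation, self-inactivating layout. An RSV promoter fused to a truncated HIV-1 5' LTR drives genomic RNA production in packaging cells, followed by the Ψ packaging signal with a gag fragment, the Rev response element for nuclear export, and a cPPT/CTS element that aids nuclear import of the reverse-transcribed genome. A ΔU3 3' LTR inactivates LTR promoter activity after integration, and an SV40 polyadenylation signal lies downstream. Within the provirus, an SV40 early promoter drives puromycin N-acetyltransferase for selection of transduced cells, while a separate EF-1α promoter gives strong constitutive expression of ESRRA. A WPRE downstream of the ORF enhances transcript stability and expression. The construct is used to produce lentivirus for stable ESRRA overexpression, individually or within pooled directed-differentiation screens.
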