Addgene plasmid #144151: TFORF2703
Purpose: Lentiviral vector for overexpressing transcription factor ORFs with unique 24-bp barcodes. Barcodes facilitate identification of transcription factors in pooled screens.
Depositing lab: Feng Zhang. Depositing organization: Broad Institute. Publication: A transcription factor atlas of directed differentiation. Joung J, Ma S, Tay T, Geiger-Schuller KR, Kirchgatterer PC, Verdine VK, Guo B, Arias-Garcia MA, Allen WE, Singh A, Kuksenko O, Abudayyeh OO, Gootenberg JS, Fu Z, Macrae RK, Buenrostro JD, Regev A, Zhang F. Cell. 2023 Jan 5;186(1):209-229.e26. doi: 10.1016/j.cell.2022.11.026. PubMed 36608654.
Backbone
  Vector backbone: pLX_TRC317
  Backbone manufacturer: Broad Institute Genetic Perturbation Platform
  Backbone size w/o insert (bp): 8264
  Vector type: Mammalian Expression, Lentiviral
  Selectable markers: Puromycin
Growth in bacteria
  Bacterial resistance: Ampicillin, 100 μg/mL
  Growth temperature: 37°C
  Growth strain: NEB Stable
  Copy number: High Copy
Gene/Insert
  Gene/Insert name: ESRRA
  Species: H. sapiens (human)
  Insert size (bp): 1373
  Entrez Gene: ESRRA (a.k.a. ERR1, ERRa, ERRalpha, ESRL1, NR3B1)
  Promoter: EF1a
  Cloning method: Unknown
  Sequencing primers: 5′ GGGTGGAGACTGAAGTTAGGCCAG; 3′ CACATAGCGTAAAAGGAGCAACATAG
Terms and licenses: Academic/Nonprofit Terms; Industry Terms: Not Available to Industry
Depositor comments: NM_004451,NM_001282450,ENST00000000442,ENST00000405666 . The transcription factor ORF portion of this plasmid was synthesized by Genewiz. Please test multiple small colonies in case of plasmid recombination. To make this collection available in a timely manner, a portion of this collection was not fully sequenced by Addgene. If an Addgene verified full plasmid sequence is not available, please contact us prior to placing an order to request the full sequence.
How to cite: TFORF2703 was a gift from Feng Zhang (Addgene plasmid # 144151 ; http://n2t.net/addgene:144151 ; RRID:Addgene_144151)
