>Addgene plasmid #144151 | TFORF2703 | depositor partial sequence | sequence record 284577 | Insert
ACCGCCACCATGTCCAGCCAGGTGGTGGGCATTGAGCCTCTCTACATCAAGGCAGAGCCGGCCAGCCCTG
ACAGTCCAAAGGGTTCCTCGGAGACAGAGACCGAGCCTCCTGTGGCCCTGGCCCCTGGTCCAGCTCCCAC
TCGCTGCCTCCCAGGCCACAAGGAAGAGGAGGATGGGGAGGGGGCTGGGCCTGGCGAGCAGGGCGGTGGG
AAGCTGGTGCTCAGCTCCCTGCCCAAGCGCCTCTGCCTGGTCTGTGGGGACGTGGCCTCCGGCTACCACT
ATGGTGTGGCATCCTGTGAGGCCTGCAAAGCCTTCTTCAAGAGGACCATCCAGGGGAGCATCGAGTACAG
CTGTCCGGCCTCCAACGAGTGTGAGATCACCAAGCGGAGACGCAAGGCCTGCCAGGCCTGCCGCTTCACC
AAGTGCCTGCGGGTGGGCATGCTCAAGGAGGGAGTGCGCCTGGACCGCGTCCGGGGTGGGCGGCAGAAGT
ACAAGCGGCGGCCGGAGGTGGACCCACTGCCCTTCCCGGGCCCCTTCCCTGCTGGGCCCCTGGCAGTCGC
TGGAGGCCCCCGGAAGACAGCAGCCCCAGTGAATGCACTGGTGTCTCATCTGCTGGTGGTTGAGCCTGAG
AAGCTCTATGCCATGCCTGACCCCGCAGGCCCTGATGGGCACCTCCCAGCCGTGGCTACCCTCTGTGACC
TCTTTGACCGAGAGATTGTGGTCACCATCAGCTGGGCCAAGAGCATCCCAGGCTTCTCATCGCTGTCGCT
GTCTGACCAGATGTCAGTACTGCAGAGCGTGTGGATGGAGGTGCTGGTGCTGGGTGTGGCCCAGCGCTCA
CTGCCACTGCAGGATGAGCTGGCCTTCGCTGAGGACTTAGTCCTGGATGAAGAGGGGGCACGGGCAGCTG
GCCTGGGGGAACTGGGGGCTGCCCTGCTGCAACTAGTGCGGCGGCTGCAGGCCCTGCGGCTGGAGCGAGA
GGAGTATGTTCTACTAAAGGCCTTGGCCCTTGCCAATTCAGACTCTGTGCACATCGAAGATGCCGAGGCT
GTGGAGCAGCTGCGAGAAGCTCTGCACGAGGCCCTGCTGGAGTATGAAGCCGGCCGGGCTGGCCCCGGAG
GGGGTGCTGAGCGGCGGCGGGCGGGCAGGCTGCTGCTCACGCTACCGCTCCTCCGCCAGACAGCGGGCAA
AGTGCTGGCCCATTTCTATGGGGTGAAGCTGGAGGGCAAGGTGCCCATGCACAAGCTGTTCTTGGAGATG
CTCGAGGCCATGATGGACTAGTAATGAACTAGTCCGTAACTTGAAAGTATTTCGATTTCTTGGCTTTATA
TATCTTGTGGAAAGGACGATCTCATCGAATTACCACAGAATAG
