>Addgene plasmid #144151 | TFORF2703 | depositor partial sequence | sequence record 284578 | Barcode
TCTCATCGAATTACCACAGAATAG
